>Addgene plasmid #86850 | pCMV6-G1-ATP8-Myc-FLAG (G418) | depositor full sequence | sequence record 170396 | pCMV6-G1-ATP8-Myc-FLAG (G418) sequence 5274 bps
AACAAAATATTAACGCTTACAATTTCCATTCGCCATTCAGGCTGCGCAACTGTTGGGAAGGGCGATCGGT
GCGGGCCTCTTCGCTATTACGCCAGCTGGCGAAAGGGGGATGTGCTGCAAGGCGATTAAGTTGGGTAACG
CCAGGGTTTTCCCAGTCACGACGTTGTAAAACGACGGCCAGTGCCAAGCTGATCTATACATTGAATCAAT
ATTGGCAATTAGCCATATTAGTCATTGGTTATATAGCATAAATCAATATTGGCTATTGGCCATTGCATAC
GTTGTATCTATATCATAATATGTACATTTATATTGGCTCATGTCCAATATGACCGCCATGTTGACATTGA
TTATTGACTAGTTATTAATAGTAATCAATTACGGGGTCATTAGTTCATAGCCCATATATGGAGTTCCGCG
TTACATAACTTACGGTAAATGGCCCGCCTGGCTGACCGCCCAACGACCCCCGCCCATTGACGTCAATAAT
GACGTATGTTCCCATAGTAACGCCAATAGGGACTTTCCATTGACGTCAATGGGTGGAGTATTTACGGTAA
ACTGCCCACTTGGCAGTACATCAAGTGTATCATATGCCAAGTCCGCCCCCTATTGACGTCAATGACGGTA
AATGGCCCGCCTGGCATTATGCCCAGTACATGACCTTACGGGACTTTCCTACTTGGCAGTACATCTACGT
ATTAGTCATCGCTATTACCATGGTGATGCGGTTTTGGCAGTACACCAATGGGCGTGGATAGCGGTTTGAC
TCACGGGGATTTCCAAGTCTCCACCCCATTGACGTCAATGGGAGTTTGTTTTGGCACCAAAATCAACGGG
ACTTTCCAAAATGTCGTAATAACCCCGCCCCGTTGACGCAAATGGGCGGTAGGCGTGTACGGTGGGAGGT
CTATATAAGCAGAGCTCGTTTAGTGAACCGTCAGAATTTTGTAATACGACTCACTATAGGGCGGCCGGGA
ATTCGTCGACTGGATCCGGTACCGAGGAGATCTGCCGCCGCGATCGCCATGCAGACCGCCGGGGCATTAT
TCATTTCTCCAGCTCTGATCCGCTGTTGTACCAGGGGTCTAATCAGGCCTGTGTCTGCCTCCTTCTTGAA
TAGCCCAGTGAATTCATCTAAACAGCCTTCCTACAGCAACTTCCCACTCCAGGTGGCCAGACGGGAGTTC
CAGACCAGTGTTGTCTCCCGGGACATTGACACGGCGACGCGTATGCCCCAGCTGAACACCACAGTGTGGC
CTACTATGATCACCCCAATGCTGCTGACACTGTTCCTGATTACTCAGCTGAAGATGCTGAACACCAATTA
CCACCTGCCCCCTTCCCCAAAACCCATGAAGATGAAAAACTATAATAAGCCCTGGGAACCTAAGTGGACC
AAAATCTGTAGCCTGCATAGCCTGCCCCCTCAGTCACTCGAGCAGAAACTCATCTCAGAAGAGGATCTGG
CAGCAAATGATATCCTGGATTACAAGGATGACGACGATAAGGTTTAAACGGCCGGCCGCGGTCATAGCTG
TTTCCTGAACAGATCCCGGGTGGCATCCCTGTGACCCCTCCCCAGTGCCTCTCCTGGCCCTGGAAGTTGC
CACTCCAGTGCCCACCAGCCTTGTCCTAATAAAATTAAGTTGCATCATTTTGTCTGACTAGGTGTCCTTC
TATAATATTATGGGGTGGAGGGGGGTGGTATGGAGCAAGGGGCAAGTTGGGAAGACAACCTGTAGGGCCT
GCGGGGTCTATTGGGAACCAAGCTGGAGTGCAGTGGCACAATCTTGGCTCACTGCAATCTCCGCCTCCTG
GGTTCAAGCGATTCTCCTGCCTCAGCCTCCCGAGTTGTTGGGATTCCAGGCATGCATGACCAGGCTCAGC
TAATTTTTGTTTTTTTGGTAGAGACGGGGTTTCACCATATTGGCCAGGCTGGTCTCCAACTCCTAATCTC
AGGTGATCTACCCACCTTGGCCTCCCAAATTGCTGGGATTACAGGCGTGAACCACTGCTCCCTTCCCTGT
CCTTCTGATTTTAAAATAACTATACCAGCAGGAGGACGTCCAGACACAGCATAGGCTACCTGGCCATGCC
CAACCGGTGGGACATTTGAGTTGCTTGCTTGGCACTGTCCTCTCATGCGTTGGGTCCACTCAGTAGATGC
CTGTTGAATTGGGTACGCGGCCAGCGGCGAGCGGTATCAGCTCACTCAAAGGCGGTAATACGGTTATCCA
CAGAATCAGGGGATAACGCAGGAAAGAACATGTGAGCAAAAGGCCAGCAAAAGGCCAGGAACCGTAAAAA
GGCCGCGTTGCTGGCGTTTTTCCATAGGCTCCGCCCCCCTGACGAGCATCACAAAAATCGACGCTCAAGT
CAGAGGTGGCGAAACCCGACAGGACTATAAAGATACCAGGCGTTTCCCCCTGGAAGCTCCCTCGTGCGCT
CTCCTGTTCCGACCCTGCCGCTTACCGGATACCTGTCCGCCTTTCTCCCTTCGGGAAGCGTGGCGCTTTC
TCATAGCTCACGCTGTAGGTATCTCAGTTCGGTGTAGGTCGTTCGCTCCAAGCTGGGCTGTGTGCACGAA
CCCCCCGTTCAGCCCGACCGCTGCGCCTTATCCGGTAACTATCGTCTTGAGTCCAACCCGGTAAGACACG
ACTTATCGCCACTGGCAGCAGCCACTGGTAACAGGATTAGCAGAGCGAGGTATGTAGGCGGTGCTACAGA
GTTCTTGAAGTGGTGGCCTAACTACGGCTACACTAGAAGAACAGTATTTGGTATCTGCGCTCTGCTGAAG
CCAGTTACCTTCGGAAAAAGAGTTGGTAGCTCTTGATCCGGCAAACAAACCACCGCTGGTAGCGGTGGTT
TTTTTGTTTGCAAGCAGCAGATTACGCGCAGAAAAAAAGGATCTCAAGAAGATCCTTTGATCTTTTCTAC
GGGGTCTGACGCTCAGTGGAACGAAAACTCACGTTAAGGGATTTTGGTCATGAGATTATCAAAAAGGATC
TTCACCTAGATCCTTTTAAATTAAAAATGAAGTTTTAAATCAATCTAAAGTATATATGAGTAACCTGAGG
CTATGGCAGGGCCTGCCGCCCCGACGTTGGCTGCGAGCCCTGGGCCTTCACCCGAACTTGGGGGGTGGGG
TGGGGAAAAGGAAGAAACGCGGGCGTATTGGCCCCAATGGGGTCTCGGTGGGGTATCGACAGAGTGCCAG
CCCTGGGACCGAACCCCGCGTTTATGAACAAACGACCCAACACCGTGCGTTTTATTCTGTCTTTTTATTG
CCGTCATAGCGCGGGTTCCTTCCGGTATTGTCTCCTTCCGTGTTTCAGTTAGCCTCCCCCTAGGGTGGGC
GAAGAACTCCAGCATGAGATCCCCGCGCTGGAGGATCATCCAGCCGGCGTCCCGGAAAACGATTCCGAAG
CCCAACCTTTCATAGAAGGCGGCGGTGGAATCGAAATCTCGTGATGGCAGGTTGGGCGTCGCTTGGTCGG
TCATTTCGAACCCCAGAGTCCCGCTCAGAAGAACTCGTCAAGAAGGCGATAGAAGGCGATGCGCTGCGAA
TCGGGAGCGGCGATACCGTAAAGCACGAGGAAGCGGTCAGCCCATTCGCCGCCAAGCTCTTCAGCAATAT
CACGGGTAGCCAACGCTATGTCCTGATAGCGATCCGCCACACCCAGCCGGCCACAGTCGATGAATCCAGA
AAAGCGGCCATTTTCCACCATGATATTCGGCAAGCAGGCATCGCCATGGGTCACGACGAGATCCTCGCCG
TCGGGCATGCTCGCCTTGAGCCTGGCGAACAGTTCGGCTGGCGCGAGCCCCTGATGCTCTTCGTCCAGAT
CATCCTGATCGACAAGACCGGCTTCCATCCGAGTACGTGCTCGCTCGATGCGATGTTTCGCTTGGTGGTC
GAATGGGCAGGTAGCCGGATCAAGCGTATGCAGCCGCCGCATTGCATCAGCCATGATGGATACTTTCTCG
GCAGGAGCAAGGTGAGATGACAGGAGATCCTGCCCCGGCACTTCGCCCAATAGCAGCCAGTCCCTTCCCG
CTTCAGTGACAACGTCGAGCACAGCTGCGCAAGGAACGCCCGTCGTGGCCAGCCACGATAGCCGCGCTGC
CTCGTCTTGCAGTTCATTCAGGGCACCGGACAGGTCGGTCTTGACAAAAAGAACCGGGCGCCCCTGCGCT
GACAGCCGGAACACGGCGGCATCAGAGCAGCCGATTGTCTGTTGTGCCCAGTCATAGCCGAATAGCCTCT
CCACCCAAGCGGCCGGAGAACCTGCGTGCAATCCATCTTGTTCAATCATGCGAAACGATCCTCATCCTGT
CTCTTGATCGATCTTTGCAAAAGCCTAGGCCTCCAAAAAAGCCTCCTCACTACTTCTGGAATAGCTCAGA
GGCCGAGGCGGCCTCGGCCTCTGCATAAATAAAAAAAATTAGTCAGCCATGGGGCGGAGAATGGGCGGAA
CTGGGCGGAGTTAGGGGCGGGATGGGCGGAGTTAGGGGCGGGACTATGGTTGCTGACTAATTGAGATGCA
TGCTTTGCATACTTCTGCCTGCTGGGGAGCCTGGGGACTTTCCACACCTGGTTGCTGACTAATTGAGATG
CATGCTTTGCATACTTCTGCCTGCTGGGGAGCCTGGGGACTTTCCACACCCTAACTGACACACATTCCAC
AGCTGGTTCTTTCCGCCTCAGGACTCTTCCTTTTTCAATATTATTGAAGCATTTATCAGGGTTATTGTCT
CATGAGCGGATACATATTTGAATGTATTTAGAAAAATAAACAAATAGGGGTTCCGCGCACATTTCCCCGA
AAAGTGCCACCTG
[124 nt withheld, positions 4844-4967]
C
[91 nt withheld, positions 4969-5059]
A
[49 nt withheld, positions 5061-5109]
CCTTTGACGTTGGAGTCCACGTTCTTT
[37 nt withheld, positions 5137-5173]
ACCCTATCTCGGTCTATTCTTTTGATTTATAAGGGATTTTGCCGATTTCGGCCTATTGGTTAAAAAATGA
GCTGATTTAACAAAAATTTAACGCGAATTTT
Features (pLannotate 1.2.2; 17 found; start..end, strand, type, name):
      1..25      +  rep_origin     M13 ori (fragment): M13 bacteriophage origin of replication; arrow indicates direction of (+) strand synthesis
     29..183     -  CDS            lacZα (fragment): LacZα fragment of β-galactosidase; lacZ fragment
    343..722     +  enhancer       CMV enhancer: human cytomegalovirus immediate early enhancer
    724..923     +  promoter       CMV promoter: human cytomegalovirus (CMV) immediate early promoter
    952..970     +  promoter       T7 promoter: promoter for bacteriophage T7 RNA polymerase
   1029..1232    +  CDS            ATP5MC1 (fragment): AT5G1_HUMAN - Also known as ATP5G1 Experimental evidence at protein level: Swiss-Prot protein existence level 1. Mitochondrial membrane ATP synthase (F(1)F(0) ATP synthase or Complex V) produces ATP from ADP in the presence of a proton gradient across the membrane which is generated by electron transport complexes of the respiratory chain. F-type ATPases consist of two structural domains, F(1) - containing the extramembraneous catalytic core and F(0) - containing the membrane proton channel, linked together by a central stalk and a peripheral stalk. During catalysis, ATP synthesis in the catal
   1233..1436    +  CDS            MT-ATP8: ATP8_HUMAN - Also known as ATP8, ATPASE8, MTATP8. Experimental evidence at protein level: Swiss-Prot protein existence level 1. Mitochondrial membrane ATP synthase (F(1)F(0) ATP synthase or Complex V) produces ATP from ADP in the presence of a proton gradient across the membrane which is generated by electron transport complexes of the respiratory chain. F-type ATPases consist of two structural domains, F(1) - containing the extramembraneous catalytic core and F(0) - containing the membrane proton channel, linked together by a central stalk and a peripheral stalk. During catalysis, ATP synthes
   1488..1512    +  CDS            3xFLAG (fragment): three tandem FLAG® epitope tags
   1558..2180    +  polyA_signal   hGH poly(A) signal: human growth hormone polyadenylation signal
   2329..2917    -  rep_origin     ori: high-copy-number ColE1/pMB1/pBR322/pUC origin of replication
   3139..3155    +  polyA_signal   bGH poly(A) signal (fragment): bovine growth hormone polyadenylation signal
   3246..3293    -  polyA_signal   HSV TK poly(A) signal: herpes simplex virus thymidine kinase polyadenylation signal (Cole and Stacy, 1985)
   3352..3504    -  CDS            ble (fragment): BLE_KLEPN - Experimental evidence at protein level: Swiss-Prot protein existence level 1. Binding protein with a strong affinity to the bleomycin family of antibiotics. Binds to CL990; an antimitotic-antibiotic compound. From Klebsiella pneumoniae.
   3525..4319    -  CDS            NeoR/KanR: aminoglycoside phosphotransferase from Tn5; aph(3')-II (or nptII); confers resistance to neomycin, kanamycin, and G418 (Geneticin®)
   4354..4711    -  promoter       SV40 promoter: SV40 enhancer and early promoter
   4713..4817    -  promoter       AmpR promoter: bla
   4844..5272    +  rep_origin     f1 ori (sequence partly withheld): f1 bacteriophage origin of replication; arrow indicates direction of (+) strand synthesis
