[The description below was written by a language model from this plasmid's Addgene catalogue record and pLannotate feature annotations shown in this document.]
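Description:
pCMV6-G1-ATP8-Myc-FLAG (G418) is a 5,274 bp mammalian expression plasmid on the pCMV6 backbone, built to express the normally mitochondrially encoded human ATP8 subunit of ATP synthase (Complex V) from the nucleus. The CMV enhancer and immediate-early promoter drive a single fusion reading frame, with a T7 promoter lying just upstream of it. The N-terminal portion is a fragment of ATP5G1 (ATP5MC1) that supplies a mitochondrial targeting sequence. It is followed directly by a codon-optimized ATP8 coding sequence, a recoding needed for a mitochondrial gene to be translated on cytosolic ribosomes. Backbone-encoded C-terminal Myc and FLAG epitopes complete the fusion. The annotation picks up the FLAG region only as a short match to a 3xFLAG entry and does not call the Myc tag, which is known from the catalogue record. A human growth hormone polyadenylation signal terminates the transcript. The insert was placed between MluI and XhoI sites.

For propagation, the plasmid carries a high-copy ColE1/pUC-type origin and an f1 origin. Selection comes from a Tn5 NeoR/KanR cassette placed behind both an SV40 early promoter and a bacterial AmpR (bla) promoter and ended by an HSV TK polyadenylation signal. This arrangement gives G418 resistance in mammalian cells. The catalogue lists ampicillin as the bacterial resistance, but the feature table shows only the bla promoter and no β-lactamase coding sequence, so the annotated sequence points to kanamycin-type selection instead. This discrepancy is worth checking.

The construct serves allotopic expression studies: stable, G418-selected nuclear expression of ATP8 with import into mitochondria, used to test rescue of cells lacking functional mitochondrial DNA-encoded Complex V subunits. The epitope tags allow detection and localization of the imported protein.
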