Addgene plasmid #86850: pCMV6-G1-ATP8-Myc-FLAG (G418)
Purpose: mammalian expression of ATP8 with mitochondrial targeting sequence, Myc, and FLAG tags
Depositing lab: Matthew O'Connor. Depositing organization: Lifespan Research Institute. Publication: Stable nuclear expression of ATP8 and ATP6 genes rescues a mtDNA Complex V null mutant. Boominathan A, Vanhoozer S, Basisty N, Powers K, Crampton AL, Wang X, Friedricks N, Schilling B, Brand MD, O'Connor MS. Nucleic Acids Res. 2016 Nov 2;44(19):9342-9357. Epub 2016 Sep 4. 10.1093/nar/gkw756 PubMed 27596602.
Backbone
  Vector backbone: pCMV6
  Vector type: Mammalian Expression
  Selectable markers: Neomycin (select with G418)
Growth in bacteria
  Bacterial resistance: Ampicillin, 100 μg/mL
  Growth temperature: 37°C
  Growth strain: DH5alpha
  Copy number: Unknown
Gene/Insert
  Gene/Insert name: ATP8
  Species: H. sapiens (human)
  Mutation: codon optimized
  Entrez Gene: ATP8 (a.k.a. ATPase8, MTATP8)
  Promoter: CMV
  Tag / fusion protein: ATP5G1 (G1) (MQTAGALFISPALIRCCTRGLIRPVSASFLNS PVNSSKQPSYSNFPLQVARREFQTSVVSRDIDTA) (N terminal on insert); myc (C terminal on backbone); FLAG (C terminal on backbone)
  Cloning method: Restriction Enzyme; 5′ cloning site MluI (unknown if destroyed); 3′ cloning site XhoI (unknown if destroyed)
  Sequencing primers: 5′ CMV-F; 3′ M13-Rev
Terms and licenses: Academic/Nonprofit Terms; Industry Terms: Not Available to Industry
How to cite: pCMV6-G1-ATP8-Myc-FLAG (G418) was a gift from Matthew O'Connor (Addgene plasmid # 86850 ; http://n2t.net/addgene:86850 ; RRID:Addgene_86850)
